Addgene plasmid #77357: NEK3 gRNA (BRDN0001146568)
Purpose: 3rd generation lentiviral gRNA plasmid targeting human NEK3
Depositing lab: John Doench & David Root. Depositing organization: Broad Institute. Publication: Optimized sgRNA design to maximize activity and minimize off-target effects of CRISPR-Cas9. Doench JG, Fusi N, Sullender M, Hegde M, Vaimberg EW, Donovan KF, Smith I, Tothova Z, Wilen C, Orchard R, Virgin HW, Listgarten J, Root DE. Nat Biotechnol. 2016 Jan 18. doi: 10.1038/nbt.3437. PubMed 26780180.
Backbone
  Vector backbone: lentiGuide-Puro
  Backbone manufacturer: Zhang Lab (Addgene plasmid # 52963)
  Vector type: Mammalian Expression, Lentiviral, CRISPR
  Selectable markers: Puromycin
Growth in bacteria
  Bacterial resistance: Ampicillin, 100 μg/mL
  Growth temperature: 37°C
  Growth strain: DH5alpha
  Copy number: High Copy
Gene/Insert
  Gene/Insert name: NEK3 (alt names: NEK3; NM_002498.2)
  gRNA/shRNA sequence: TTATCCTCAAAGTATGTCAA
  Species: H. sapiens (human)
  Entrez Gene: NEK3 (a.k.a. HSPK36)
  Promoter: hU6
  Cloning method: Unknown
  Sequencing primers: 5′ U6-F; 3′ pS2-R
Terms and licenses: Academic/Nonprofit Terms; Industry Terms: Not Available to Industry
Depositor comments: The gRNA was designed to target the following Genbank reference sequence(s): NM_002498.2,NM_152720.2. Note that this plasmid does NOT contain Cas9. It should be used in conjunction with lentiCas9-Blast (Addgene #52962) or otherwise with cell lines already expressing Cas9. Browse the full kinome gRNA library at http://www.addgene.org/pooled-library/broadgpp-human-kinome/ or visit http://www.broadinstitute.org/rnai/public/ for detailed protocols and information.
How to cite: NEK3 gRNA (BRDN0001146568) was a gift from John Doench & David Root (Addgene plasmid # 77357 ; http://n2t.net/addgene:77357 ; RRID:Addgene_77357)
