[The description below was written by a language model from this plasmid's Addgene catalogue record and pLannotate feature annotations shown in this document.]
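Description:
NEK3 gRNA (BRDN0001146568) is a third-generation lentiviral CRISPR guide plasmid built on the lentiGuide-Puro backbone, carrying a single guide RNA directed against the human kinase gene NEK3. In bacteria it is maintained at high copy through a ColE1/pUC-type origin and selected with ampicillin via the β-lactamase gene. The backbone also retains an f1 origin, an SV40 origin and poly(A) signal, and remnants of lac and phage-promoter cloning sequences. The annotated sequence is 8,323 nt.

The lentiviral transfer cassette begins with an RSV promoter fused to a truncated HIV-1 5' LTR, which makes genomic RNA production in packaging cells Tat-independent. This is followed by the Ψ packaging signal with a partial gag sequence, and by the Rev response element for nuclear export of the unspliced genome. It ends in a ΔU3 self-inactivating 3' LTR. Within this unit, a human U6 RNA polymerase III promoter drives the NEK3-specific spacer joined to the Streptococcus pyogenes Cas9 guide scaffold. Next come a cPPT/CTS element, which aids nuclear import of the provirus, and then an EF-1α core promoter with its intron A. This promoter expresses puromycin N-acetyltransferase for selection of transduced mammalian cells, and a WPRE enhances transcript expression.

The plasmid does not encode Cas9, so it must be used with a separate Cas9 lentiviral vector or in cells that already express the nuclease. The guide was designed against two NEK3 reference transcripts and belongs to a human kinome gRNA collection. It is suited to knocking out NEK3 in Cas9-expressing human cells.
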