Features (pLannotate 1.2.2; 29 found; start..end, strand, type, name):
     14..80      +  CDS            small t antigen (fragment): SV40 (simian virus 40) small t antigen
    106..317     +  promoter       EF-1α core promoter: core promoter for human elongation factor EF-1α
    318..1256    +  intron         EF-1α intron A: intron upstream of the start codon of human EF-1α
   1278..1877    +  CDS            PuroR (fragment): puromycin N-acetyltransferase; pac from Streptomyces; confers resistance to puromycin
   1893..2481    +  misc_feature   WPRE: woodchuck hepatitis virus posttranscriptional regulatory element
   2532..2551    +  misc_feature   cPPT/CTS (fragment): central polypurine tract and central termination sequence of HIV-1
   2553..2786    +  LTR            3' LTR (ΔU3): self-inactivating 3' long terminal repeat (LTR) from HIV-1
   2864..2985    +  polyA_signal   SV40 poly(A) signal: SV40 polyadenylation signal
   3025..3160    +  rep_origin     SV40 ori: SV40 origin of replication
   3181..3199    -  promoter       T7 promoter: promoter for bacteriophage T7 RNA polymerase
   3207..3362    +  CDS            lacZα (fragment): LacZα fragment of β-galactosidase; lacZ fragment
   3367..3795    +  rep_origin     f1 ori (sequence partly withheld): f1 bacteriophage origin of replication; arrow indicates direction of (+) strand synthesis
   3848..3952    +  promoter       AmpR promoter: bla
   3953..4813    +  CDS            AmpR: β-lactamase; bla; confers resistance to ampicillin, carbenicillin, and related antibiotics
   4984..5572    +  rep_origin     ori: high-copy-number ColE1/pMB1/pBR322/pUC origin of replication
   5755..5847    +  CDS            lacI (fragment): lac repressor; lacI; The lac repressor binds to the lac operator to inhibit transcription in E. coli. This inhibition can be relieved by adding lactose or isopropyl-β-D-thiogalactopyranoside (IPTG).
   5860..5881    +  protein_bind   CAP binding site: CAP binding activates transcription in the presence of cAMP. E. coli catabolite activator protein
   5896..5926    +  promoter       lac promoter: promoter for the E. coli lac operon
   5934..5950    +  protein_bind   lac operator: The lac repressor binds to the lac operator to inhibit transcription in E. coli. This inhibition can be relieved by adding lactose or isopropyl-β-D-thiogalactopyranoside (IPTG). lac repressor encoded by lacI
   5995..6013    +  promoter       T3 promoter: promoter for bacteriophage T3 RNA polymerase
   6041..6267    +  promoter       RSV promoter: Rous sarcoma virus enhancer/promoter
   6268..6448    +  LTR            5' LTR (truncated): truncated 5' long terminal repeat (LTR) from HIV-1
   6495..6620    +  misc_feature   HIV-1 Ψ: packaging signal of human immunodeficiency virus type 1
   6604..6967    +  CDS            HIV-1 gag (fragment): gag protein from human immunodeficiency virus 1; gag
   7113..7346    +  misc_feature   RRE: The Rev response element (RRE) of HIV-1 allows for Rev-dependent mRNA export from the nucleus to the cytoplasm.
   7723..7749    +  CDS            Rev (fragment): human immunodeficiency virus 1 (HIV-1) Rev protein; rev; enhances nuclear export of unspliced and incompletely spliced viral mRNAs
   7753..7993    +  promoter       U6 promoter: RNA polymerase III promoter for human U6 snRNA
   8023..8098    +  misc_RNA       gRNA scaffold: guide RNA scaffold for the Streptococcus pyogenes CRISPR/Cas9 system
   8154..8271    +  misc_feature   cPPT/CTS: central polypurine tract and central termination sequence of HIV-1
>Addgene plasmid #77357 | NEK3 gRNA (BRDN0001146568) | addgene full sequence | sequence record 187606 | Addgene Assembled Sequence
CCCGGGTGCAAAGATGGATAAAGTTTTAAACAGAGAGGAATCTTTGCAGCTAATGGACCTTCTAGGTCTT
GAAAGGAGTGGGAATTGGCTCCGGTGCCCGTCAGTGGGCAGAGCGCACATCGCCCACAGTCCCCGAGAAG
TTGGGGGGAGGGGTCGGCAATTGATCCGGTGCCTAGAGAAGGTGGCGCGGGGTAAACTGGGAAAGTGATG
TCGTGTACTGGCTCCGCCTTTTTCCCGAGGGTGGGGGAGAACCGTATATAAGTGCAGTAGTCGCCGTGAA
CGTTCTTTTTCGCAACGGGTTTGCCGCCAGAACACAGGTAAGTGCCGTGTGTGGTTCCCGCGGGCCTGGC
CTCTTTACGGGTTATGGCCCTTGCGTGCCTTGAATTACTTCCACCTGGCTGCAGTACGTGATTCTTGATC
CCGAGCTTCGGGTTGGAAGTGGGTGGGAGAGTTCGAGGCCTTGCGCTTAAGGAGCCCCTTCGCCTCGTGC
TTGAGTTGAGGCCTGGCCTGGGCGCTGGGGCCGCCGCGTGCGAATCTGGTGGCACCTTCGCGCCTGTCTC
GCTGCTTTCGATAAGTCTCTAGCCATTTAAAATTTTTGATGACCTGCTGCGACGCTTTTTTTCTGGCAAG
ATAGTCTTGTAAATGCGGGCCAAGATCTGCACACTGGTATTTCGGTTTTTGGGGCCGCGGGCGGCGACGG
GGCCCGTGCGTCCCAGCGCACATGTTCGGCGAGGCGGGGCCTGCGAGCGCGGCCACCGAGAATCGGACGG
GGGTAGTCTCAAGCTGGCCGGCCTGCTCTGGTGCCTGGCCTCGCGCCGCCGTGTATCGCCCCGCCCTGGG
CGGCAAGGCTGGCCCGGTCGGCACCAGTTGCGTGAGCGGAAAGATGGCCGCTTCCCGGCCCTGCTGCAGG
GAGCTCAAAATGGAGGACGCGGCGCTCGGGAGAGCGGGCGGGTGAGTCACCCACACAAAGGAAAAGGGCC
TTTCCGTCCTCAGCCGTCGCTTCATGTGACTCCACGGAGTACCGGGCGCCGTCCAGGCACCTCGATTAGT
TCTCGAGCTTTTGGAGTACGTCGTCTTTAGGTTGGGGGGAGGGGTTTTATGCGATGGAGTTTCCCCACAC
TGAGTGGGTGGAGACTGAAGTTAGGCCAGCTTGGCACTTGATGTAATTCTCCTTGGAATTTGCCCTTTTT
GAGTTTGGATCTTGGTTCATTCTCAAGCCTCAGACAGTGGTTCAAAGTTTTTTTCTTCCATTTCAGGTGT
CGTGACGTACGGCCACCATGACCGAGTACAAGCCCACGGTGCGCCTCGCCACCCGCGACGACGTCCCCAG
GGCCGTACGCACCCTCGCCGCCGCGTTCGCCGACTACCCCGCCACGCGCCACACCGTCGATCCGGACCGC
CACATCGAGCGGGTCACCGAGCTGCAAGAACTCTTCCTCACGCGCGTCGGGCTCGACATCGGCAAGGTGT
GGGTCGCGGACGACGGCGCCGCCGTGGCGGTCTGGACCACGCCGGAGAGCGTCGAAGCGGGGGCGGTGTT
CGCCGAGATCGGCCCGCGCATGGCCGAGTTGAGCGGTTCCCGGCTGGCCGCGCAGCAACAGATGGAAGGC
CTCCTGGCGCCGCACCGGCCCAAGGAGCCCGCGTGGTTCCTGGCCACCGTCGGAGTCTCGCCCGACCACC
AGGGCAAGGGTCTGGGCAGCGCCGTCGTGCTCCCCGGAGTGGAGGCGGCCGAGCGCGCCGGGGTGCCCGC
CTTCCTGGAGACCTCCGCGCCCCGCAACCTCCCCTTCTACGAGCGGCTCGGCTTCACCGTCACCGCCGAC
GTCGAGGTGCCCGAAGGACCGCGCACCTGGTGCATGACCCGCAAGCCCGGTGCCTGAACGCGTTAAGTCG
ACAATCAACCTCTGGATTACAAAATTTGTGAAAGATTGACTGGTATTCTTAACTATGTTGCTCCTTTTAC
GCTATGTGGATACGCTGCTTTAATGCCTTTGTATCATGCTATTGCTTCCCGTATGGCTTTCATTTTCTCC
TCCTTGTATAAATCCTGGTTGCTGTCTCTTTATGAGGAGTTGTGGCCCGTTGTCAGGCAACGTGGCGTGG
TGTGCACTGTGTTTGCTGACGCAACCCCCACTGGTTGGGGCATTGCCACCACCTGTCAGCTCCTTTCCGG
GACTTTCGCTTTCCCCCTCCCTATTGCCACGGCGGAACTCATCGCCGCCTGCCTTGCCCGCTGCTGGACA
GGGGCTCGGCTGTTGGGCACTGACAATTCCGTGGTGTTGTCGGGGAAATCATCGTCCTTTCCTTGGCTGC
TCGCCTGTGTTGCCACCTGGATTCTGCGCGGGACGTCCTTCTGCTACGTCCCTTCGGCCCTCAATCCAGC
GGACCTTCCTTCCCGCGGCCTGCTGCCGGCTCTGCGGCCTCTTCCGCGTCTTCGCCTTCGCCCTCAGACG
AGTCGGATCTCCCTTTGGGCCGCCTCCCCGCGTCGACTTTAAGACCAATGACTTACAAGGCAGCTGTAGA
TCTTAGCCACTTTTTAAAAGAAAAGGGGGGACTGGAAGGGCTAATTCACTCCCAACGAAGACAAGATCTG
CTTTTTGCTTGTACTGGGTCTCTCTGGTTAGACCAGATCTGAGCCTGGGAGCTCTCTGGCTAACTAGGGA
ACCCACTGCTTAAGCCTCAATAAAGCTTGCCTTGAGTGCTTCAAGTAGTGTGTGCCCGTCTGTTGTGTGA
CTCTGGTAACTAGAGATCCCTCAGACCCTTTTAGTCAGTGTGGAAAATCTCTAGCAGTACGTATAGTAGT
TCATGTCATCTTATTATTCAGTATTTATAACTTGCAAAGAAATGAATATCAGAGAGTGAGAGGAACTTGT
TTATTGCAGCTTATAATGGTTACAAATAAAGCAATAGCATCACAAATTTCACAAATAAAGCATTTTTTTC
ACTGCATTCTAGTTGTGGTTTGTCCAAACTCATCAATGTATCTTATCATGTCTGGCTCTAGCTATCCCGC
CCCTAACTCCGCCCATCCCGCCCCTAACTCCGCCCAGTTCCGCCCATTCTCCGCCCCATGGCTGACTAAT
TTTTTTTATTTATGCAGAGGCCGAGGCCGCCTCGGCCTCTGAGCTATTCCAGAAGTAGTGAGGAGGCTTT
TTTGGAGGCCTAGGGACGTACCCAATTCGCCCTATAGTGAGTCGTATTACGCGCGCTCACTGGCCGTCGT
TTTACAACGTCGTGACTGGGAAAACCCTGGCGTTACCCAACTTAATCGCCTTGCAGCACATCCCCCTTTC
GCCAGCTGGCGTAATAGCGAAGAGGCCCGCACCGATCGCCCTTCCCAACAGTTGCGCAGCCTGAATGGCG
AATGGG
[124 nt withheld, positions 3367-3490]
C
[91 nt withheld, positions 3492-3582]
A
[49 nt withheld, positions 3584-3632]
CCTTTGACGTTGGAGTCCACGTTCTTT
[37 nt withheld, positions 3660-3696]
ACCCTATCTCGGTCTATTCTTTTGATTTATAAGGGATTTTGCCGATTTCGGCCTATTGGTTAAAAAATGA
GCTGATTTAACAAAAATTTAACGCGAATTTTAACAAAATATTAACGCTTACAATTTAGGTGGCACTTTTC
GGGGAAATGTGCGCGGAACCCCTATTTGTTTATTTTTCTAAATACATTCAAATATGTATCCGCTCATGAG
ACAATAACCCTGATAAATGCTTCAATAATATTGAAAAAGGAAGAGTATGAGTATTCAACATTTCCGTGTC
GCCCTTATTCCCTTTTTTGCGGCATTTTGCCTTCCTGTTTTTGCTCACCCAGAAACGCTGGTGAAAGTAA
AAGATGCTGAAGATCAGTTGGGTGCACGAGTGGGTTACATCGAACTGGATCTCAACAGCGGTAAGATCCT
TGAGAGTTTTCGCCCCGAAGAACGTTTTCCAATGATGAGCACTTTTAAAGTTCTGCTATGTGGCGCGGTA
TTATCCCGTATTGACGCCGGGCAAGAGCAACTCGGTCGCCGCATACACTATTCTCAGAATGACTTGGTTG
AGTACTCACCAGTCACAGAAAAGCATCTTACGGATGGCATGACAGTAAGAGAATTATGCAGTGCTGCCAT
AACCATGAGTGATAACACTGCGGCCAACTTACTTCTGACAACGATCGGAGGACCGAAGGAGCTAACCGCT
TTTTTGCACAACATGGGGGATCATGTAACTCGCCTTGATCGTTGGGAACCGGAGCTGAATGAAGCCATAC
CAAACGACGAGCGTGACACCACGATGCCTGTAGCAATGGCAACAACGTTGCGCAAACTATTAACTGGCGA
ACTACTTACTCTAGCTTCCCGGCAACAATTAATAGACTGGATGGAGGCGGATAAAGTTGCAGGACCACTT
CTGCGCTCGGCCCTTCCGGCTGGCTGGTTTATTGCTGATAAATCTGGAGCCGGTGAGCGTGGGTCTCGCG
GTATCATTGCAGCACTGGGGCCAGATGGTAAGCCCTCCCGTATCGTAGTTATCTACACGACGGGGAGTCA
GGCAACTATGGATGAACGAAATAGACAGATCGCTGAGATAGGTGCCTCACTGATTAAGCATTGGTAACTG
TCAGACCAAGTTTACTCATATATACTTTAGATTGATTTAAAACTTCATTTTTAATTTAAAAGGATCTAGG
TGAAGATCCTTTTTGATAATCTCATGACCAAAATCCCTTAACGTGAGTTTTCGTTCCACTGAGCGTCAGA
CCCCGTAGAAAAGATCAAAGGATCTTCTTGAGATCCTTTTTTTCTGCGCGTAATCTGCTGCTTGCAAACA
AAAAAACCACCGCTACCAGCGGTGGTTTGTTTGCCGGATCAAGAGCTACCAACTCTTTTTCCGAAGGTAA
CTGGCTTCAGCAGAGCGCAGATACCAAATACTGTTCTTCTAGTGTAGCCGTAGTTAGGCCACCACTTCAA
GAACTCTGTAGCACCGCCTACATACCTCGCTCTGCTAATCCTGTTACCAGTGGCTGCTGCCAGTGGCGAT
AAGTCGTGTCTTACCGGGTTGGACTCAAGACGATAGTTACCGGATAAGGCGCAGCGGTCGGGCTGAACGG
GGGGTTCGTGCACACAGCCCAGCTTGGAGCGAACGACCTACACCGAACTGAGATACCTACAGCGTGAGCT
ATGAGAAAGCGCCACGCTTCCCGAAGGGAGAAAGGCGGACAGGTATCCGGTAAGCGGCAGGGTCGGAACA
GGAGAGCGCACGAGGGAGCTTCCAGGGGGAAACGCCTGGTATCTTTATAGTCCTGTCGGGTTTCGCCACC
TCTGACTTGAGCGTCGATTTTTGTGATGCTCGTCAGGGGGGCGGAGCCTATGGAAAAACGCCAGCAACGC
GGCCTTTTTACGGTTCCTGGCCTTTTGCTGGCCTTTTGCTCACATGTTCTTTCCTGCGTTATCCCCTGAT
TCTGTGGATAACCGTATTACCGCCTTTGAGTGAGCTGATACCGCTCGCCGCAGCCGAACGACCGAGCGCA
GCGAGTCAGTGAGCGAGGAAGCGGAAGAGCGCCCAATACGCAAACCGCCTCTCCCCGCGCGTTGGCCGAT
TCATTAATGCAGCTGGCACGACAGGTTTCCCGACTGGAAAGCGGGCAGTGAGCGCAACGCAATTAATGTG
AGTTAGCTCACTCATTAGGCACCCCAGGCTTTACACTTTATGCTTCCGGCTCGTATGTTGTGTGGAATTG
TGAGCGGATAACAATTTCACACAGGAAACAGCTATGACCATGATTACGCCAAGCGCGCAATTAACCCTCA
CTAAAGGGAACAAAAGCTGGAGCTGCAAGCTTAATGTAGTCTTATGCAATACTCTTGTAGTCTTGCAACA
TGGTAACGATGAGTTAGCAACATGCCTTACAAGGAGAGAAAAAGCACCGTGCATGCCGATTGGTGGAAGT
AAGGTGGTACGATCGTGCCTTATTAGGAAGGCAACAGACGGGTCTGACATGGATTGGACGAACCACTGAA
TTGCCGCATTGCAGAGATATTGTATTTAAGTGCCTAGCTCGATACATAAACGGGTCTCTCTGGTTAGACC
AGATCTGAGCCTGGGAGCTCTCTGGCTAACTAGGGAACCCACTGCTTAAGCCTCAATAAAGCTTGCCTTG
AGTGCTTCAAGTAGTGTGTGCCCGTCTGTTGTGTGACTCTGGTAACTAGAGATCCCTCAGACCCTTTTAG
TCAGTGTGGAAAATCTCTAGCAGTGGCGCCCGAACAGGGACTTGAAAGCGAAAGGGAAACCAGAGGAGCT
CTCTCGACGCAGGACTCGGCTTGCTGAAGCGCGCACGGCAAGAGGCGAGGGGCGGCGACTGGTGAGTACG
CCAAAAATTTTGACTAGCGGAGGCTAGAAGGAGAGAGATGGGTGCGAGAGCGTCAGTATTAAGCGGGGGA
GAATTAGATCGCGATGGGAAAAAATTCGGTTAAGGCCAGGGGGAAAGAAAAAATATAAATTAAAACATAT
AGTATGGGCAAGCAGGGAGCTAGAACGATTCGCAGTTAATCCTGGCCTGTTAGAAACATCAGAAGGCTGT
AGACAAATACTGGGACAGCTACAACCATCCCTTCAGACAGGATCAGAAGAACTTAGATCATTATATAATA
CAGTAGCAACCCTCTATTGTGTGCATCAAAGGATAGAGATAAAAGACACCAAGGAAGCTTTAGACAAGAT
AGAGGAAGAGCAAAACAAAAGTAAGACCACCGCACAGCAAGCGGCCGCTGATCTTCAGACCTGGAGGAGG
AGATATGAGGGACAATTGGAGAAGTGAATTATATAAATATAAAGTAGTAAAAATTGAACCATTAGGAGTA
GCACCCACCAAGGCAAAGAGAAGAGTGGTGCAGAGAGAAAAAAGAGCAGTGGGAATAGGAGCTTTGTTCC
TTGGGTTCTTGGGAGCAGCAGGAAGCACTATGGGCGCAGCGTCAATGACGCTGACGGTACAGGCCAGACA
ATTATTGTCTGGTATAGTGCAGCAGCAGAACAATTTGCTGAGGGCTATTGAGGCGCAACAGCATCTGTTG
CAACTCACAGTCTGGGGCATCAAGCAGCTCCAGGCAAGAATCCTGGCTGTGGAAAGATACCTAAAGGATC
AACAGCTCCTGGGGATTTGGGGTTGCTCTGGAAAACTCATTTGCACCACTGCTGTGCCTTGGAATGCTAG
TTGGAGTAATAAATCTCTGGAACAGATTTGGAATCACACGACCTGGATGGAGTGGGACAGAGAAATTAAC
AATTACACAAGCTTAATACACTCCTTAATTGAAGAATCGCAAAACCAGCAAGAAAAGAATGAACAAGAAT
TATTGGAATTAGATAAATGGGCAAGTTTGTGGAATTGGTTTAACATAACAAATTGGCTGTGGTATATAAA
ATTATTCATAATGATAGTAGGAGGCTTGGTAGGTTTAAGAATAGTTTTTGCTGTACTTTCTATAGTGAAT
AGAGTTAGGCAGGGATATTCACCATTATCGTTTCAGACCCACCTCCCAACCCCGAGGGGACCCAGAGAGG
GCCTATTTCCCATGATTCCTTCATATTTGCATATACGATACAAGGCTGTTAGAGAGATAATTAGAATTAA
TTTGACTGTAAACACAAAGATATTAGTACAAAATACGTGACGTAGAAAGTAATAATTTCTTGGGTAGTTT
GCAGTTTTAAAATTATGTTTTAAAATGGACTATCATATGCTTACCGTAACTTGAAAGTATTTCGATTTCT
TGGCTTTATATATCTTGTGGAAAGGACGAAACACCGTTATCCTCAAAGTATGTCAAGTTTTAGAGCTAGA
AATAGCAAGTTAAAATAAGGCTAGTCCGTTATCAACTTGAAAAAGTGGCACCGAGTCGGTGCTTTTTTAA
GCTTGGCGTAACTAGATCTTGAGACAAATGGCAGTATTCATCCACAATTTTAAAAGAAAAGGGGGGATTG
GGGGGTACAGTGCAGGGGAAAGAATAGTAGACATAATAGCAACAGACATACAAACTAAAGAATTACAAAA
ACAAATTACAAAAATTCAAAATTTTCGGGTTTATTACAGGGACAGCAGAGATCCACTTTGGCGCCGGCTC
GAGGGGG
