>Addgene plasmid #77357 | NEK3 gRNA (BRDN0001146568) | depositor partial sequence | sequence record 144817 | Target Sequence
TTATCCTCAAAGTATGTCAA
