>Addgene plasmid #77357 | NEK3 gRNA (BRDN0001146568) | addgene partial sequence | sequence record 187605 | hU6-F
TAGAAAGTAATAATTTCTTGGGTAGTTTGCAGTTTTAAAATTATGTTTTAAAATGGACTATCATATGCTT
ACCGTAACTTGAAAGTATTTCGATTTCTTGGCTTTATATATCTTGTGGAAAGGACGAAACACCGTTATCC
TCAAAGTATGTCAAGTTTTAGAGCTAGAAATAGCAAGTTAAAATAAGGCTAGTCCGTTATCAACTTGAAA
AAGTGGCACCGAGTCGGTGCTTTTTTAAGCTTGGCGTAACTAGATCTTGAGACAAATGGCAGTATTCATC
CACAATTTTAAAAGAAAAGGGGGGATTGGGGGGTACAGTGCAGGGGAAAGAATAGTAGACATAATAGCAA
CAGACATACAAACTAAAGAATTACAAAAACAAATTACAAAAATTCAAAATTTTCGGGTTTATTACAGGGA
CAGCAGAGATCCACTTTGGCGCCGGCTCGAGGGGGCCCGGGTGCAAAGATGGATAAAGTTTTAAACAGAG
AGGAATCTTTGCAGCTAATGGACCTTCTAGGTCTTGAAAGGAGTGGGAATTGGCTCCGGTGCCCGTCAGT
GGGCAGAGCG
